Addgene plasmid #169549: pTS2304-Tier1-Tactb-PPGK-NLuc_TB
Purpose: Tier-1 expression vector encoding PmPGK1-driven secreted Nluc coupled to fluorescent reporter mTagBFP2 that is insulated via a 5' Tactb insulator sequence (Tactb-PmPGK1-IgkSS-Nluc-p2A-mTagBFP2-pA).
Depositing lab: Martin Fussenegger. Depositing organization: ETH Zurich (Swiss Federal Institute of Technology). Publication: A versatile plasmid architecture for mammalian synthetic biology (VAMSyB). Haellman V, Strittmatter T, Bertschi A, Stucheli P, Fussenegger M. Metab Eng. 2021 Jul;66:41-50. doi: 10.1016/j.ymben.2021.04.003. Epub 2021 Apr 18. PubMed 33857582.
Backbone
  Vector backbone: pMM1 (pcDNA3.1-based)
  Backbone size w/o insert (bp): 4435
  Vector type: Mammalian Expression
  Selectable markers: Neomycin (select with G418)
Growth in bacteria
  Bacterial resistance: Ampicillin, 100 μg/mL
  Growth temperature: 37°C
  Growth strain: DH5alpha
  Copy number: High Copy
Gene/Insert
  Gene/Insert name: Tactb-modulated PPGK-driven NanoLuc Luciferase - mTagBFP expression cassette (alt name: PPGK-Tactb-Nluc-TB)
  Species: Synthetic
  Promoter: PPGK
  Cloning method: Restriction Enzyme; 5′ cloning site Unknown (unknown if destroyed)
  Sequencing primers: 5′ AmpStart; 3′ BGH-rev
Terms and licenses: Academic/Nonprofit Terms; Industry Terms: Not Available to Industry
How to cite: pTS2304-Tier1-Tactb-PPGK-NLuc_TB was a gift from Martin Fussenegger (Addgene plasmid # 169549 ; http://n2t.net/addgene:169549 ; RRID:Addgene_169549)
