[The description below was written by a language model from this plasmid's Addgene catalogue record and pLannotate feature annotations shown in this document.]
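Description:
pTS2304-Tier1-Tactb-PPGK-NLuc_TB is a mammalian expression plasmid built on pMM1, a pcDNA3.1-derived backbone, and belongs to the "Tier-1" level of the VAMSyB modular plasmid architecture for mammalian synthetic biology. In E. coli it replicates at high copy from a ColE1/pUC-type origin and is selected with ampicillin through the bla gene and its native promoter. An f1 phage origin is also present, along with residual lac promoter/operator and partial lacI sequences carried over from the backbone. For mammalian cells, an SV40 early promoter drives a neomycin phosphotransferase gene terminated by an SV40 polyadenylation signal, allowing G418 selection of stable transfectants. A short ble fragment downstream of neo was also annotated and appears to be a remnant rather than a functional marker.

The payload is a single synthetic transcription unit in which the constitutive mouse phosphoglycerate kinase 1 (PGK) promoter drives an Igκ leader fused to human codon-optimised NanoLuc luciferase, followed by a P2A self-cleaving peptide and the blue fluorescent protein mTagBFP2, and closed by the bGH polyadenylation signal. The signal peptide directs NanoLuc into the secretory pathway, so it can be measured in culture supernatant, while 2A-mediated ribosomal skipping releases mTagBFP2 as a separate intracellular marker of the same transcript. According to the catalogue entry, a Tactb insulator sequence sits 5′ of the promoter. It is not called in the automated feature table but would fall in the unannotated stretch between the AmpR promoter and the PGK promoter, just as the P2A corresponds to the gap between the two reporter coding sequences. The construct serves as a dual-reporter unit for assessing how this upstream insulator modulates or shields expression of the cassette.
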