Features (pLannotate 1.2.2; 18 found; start..end, strand, type, name):
    248..836     -  rep_origin     ori: high-copy-number ColE1/pMB1/pBR322/pUC origin of replication
   1007..1867    -  CDS            AmpR: β-lactamase; bla; confers resistance to ampicillin, carbenicillin, and related antibiotics
   1868..1972    -  promoter       AmpR promoter: bla
   2450..2949    +  promoter       PGK promoter: mouse phosphoglycerate kinase 1 promoter
   3002..3061    +  sig_peptide    Igκ leader: leader sequence from mouse immunoglobulin κ light chain
   3080..3592    +  CDS            Nluc: NanoLuc® luciferase human codon-optimized
   3695..4402    +  CDS            mTagBFP2: mTagBFP2 is a basic (constitutively fluorescent) blue fluorescent protein published in 2011, derived from Entacmaea quadricolor. It is reported to be a very rapidly-maturing monomer with very low acid sensitivity.
   4463..4687    +  polyA_signal   bGH poly(A) signal: bovine growth hormone polyadenylation signal
   4691..4712    +  promoter       SV40 promoter (fragment): SV40 enhancer and early promoter
   4733..5161    +  rep_origin     f1 ori (sequence partly withheld): f1 bacteriophage origin of replication; arrow indicates direction of (+) strand synthesis
   5175..5504    +  promoter       SV40 promoter: SV40 enhancer and early promoter
   5571..6362    +  CDS            neo: KKA2_KLEPN - Also known as kan, nptII. Experimental evidence at protein level: Swiss-Prot protein existence level 1. Resistance to kanamycin, neomycin, paromomycin, ribostamycin, butirosin and gentamicin B. From Klebsiella pneumoniae.
   6386..6544    +  CDS            ble (fragment): BLE_KLEPN - Experimental evidence at protein level: Swiss-Prot protein existence level 1. Binding protein with a strong affinity to the bleomycin family of antibiotics. Binds to CL990; an antimitotic-antibiotic compound. From Klebsiella pneumoniae.
   6539..6660    +  polyA_signal   SV40 poly(A) signal: SV40 polyadenylation signal
   6733..6749    -  protein_bind   lac operator: The lac repressor binds to the lac operator to inhibit transcription in E. coli. This inhibition can be relieved by adding lactose or isopropyl-β-D-thiogalactopyranoside (IPTG). lac repressor encoded by lacI
   6757..6787    -  promoter       lac promoter: promoter for the E. coli lac operon
   6802..6823    -  protein_bind   CAP binding site: CAP binding activates transcription in the presence of cAMP. E. coli catabolite activator protein
   6836..65      -  CDS            lacI (fragment) (across the origin): lac repressor; lacI; The lac repressor binds to the lac operator to inhibit transcription in E. coli. This inhibition can be relieved by adding lactose or isopropyl-β-D-thiogalactopyranoside (IPTG).
>Addgene plasmid #169549 | pTS2304-Tier1-Tactb-PPGK-NLuc_TB | addgene full sequence | sequence record 364990 | Addgene NGS Result
TGTCGTGCCAGCTGCATTAATGAATCGGCCAACGCGCGGGGAGAGGCGGTTTGCGTATTGGGCGCTCTTC
CGCTTCCTCGCTCACTGACTCGCTGCGCTCGGTCGTTCGGCTGCGGCGAGCGGTATCAGCTCACTCAAAG
GCGGTAATACGGTTATCCACAGAATCAGGGGATAACGCAGGAAAGAACATGTGAGCAAAAGGCCAGCAAA
AGGCCAGGAACCGTAAAAAGGCCGCGTTGCTGGCGTTTTTCCATAGGCTCCGCCCCCCTGACGAGCATCA
CAAAAATCGACGCTCAAGTCAGAGGTGGCGAAACCCGACAGGACTATAAAGATACCAGGCGTTTCCCCCT
GGAAGCTCCCTCGTGCGCTCTCCTGTTCCGACCCTGCCGCTTACCGGATACCTGTCCGCCTTTCTCCCTT
CGGGAAGCGTGGCGCTTTCTCATAGCTCACGCTGTAGGTATCTCAGTTCGGTGTAGGTCGTTCGCTCCAA
GCTGGGCTGTGTGCACGAACCCCCCGTTCAGCCCGACCGCTGCGCCTTATCCGGTAACTATCGTCTTGAG
TCCAACCCGGTAAGACACGACTTATCGCCACTGGCAGCAGCCACTGGTAACAGGATTAGCAGAGCGAGGT
ATGTAGGCGGTGCTACAGAGTTCTTGAAGTGGTGGCCTAACTACGGCTACACTAGAAGAACAGTATTTGG
TATCTGCGCTCTGCTGAAGCCAGTTACCTTCGGAAAAAGAGTTGGTAGCTCTTGATCCGGCAAACAAACC
ACCGCTGGTAGCGGTGGTTTTTTTGTTTGCAAGCAGCAGATTACGCGCAGAAAAAAAGGATCTCAAGAAG
ATCCTTTGATCTTTTCTACGGGGTCTGACGCTCAGTGGAACGAAAACTCACGTTAAGGGATTTTGGTCAT
GAGATTATCAAAAAGGATCTTCACCTAGATCCTTTTAAATTAAAAATGAAGTTTTAAATCAATCTAAAGT
ATATATGAGTAAACTTGGTCTGACAGTTACCAATGCTTAATCAGTGAGGCACCTATCTCAGCGATCTGTC
TATTTCGTTCATCCATAGTTGCCTGACTCCCCGTCGTGTAGATAACTACGATACGGGAGGGCTTACCATC
TGGCCCCAGTGCTGCAATGATACCGCGAGACCCACGCTCACCGGCTCCAGATTTATCAGCAATAAACCAG
CCAGCCGGAAGGGCCGAGCGCAGAAGTGGTCCTGCAACTTTATCCGCCTCCATCCAGTCTATTAATTGTT
GCCGGGAAGCTAGAGTAAGTAGTTCGCCAGTTAATAGTTTGCGCAACGTTGTTGCCATTGCTACAGGCAT
CGTGGTGTCACGCTCGTCGTTTGGTATGGCTTCATTCAGCTCCGGTTCCCAACGATCAAGGCGAGTTACA
TGATCCCCCATGTTGTGCAAAAAAGCGGTTAGCTCCTTCGGTCCTCCGATCGTTGTCAGAAGTAAGTTGG
CCGCAGTGTTATCACTCATGGTTATGGCAGCACTGCATAATTCTCTTACTGTCATGCCATCCGTAAGATG
CTTTTCTGTGACTGGTGAGTACTCAACCAAGTCATTCTGAGAATAGTGTATGCGGCGACCGAGTTGCTCT
TGCCCGGCGTCAATACGGGATAATACCGCGCCACATAGCAGAACTTTAAAAGTGCTCATCATTGGAAAAC
GTTCTTCGGGGCGAAAACTCTCAAGGATCTTACCGCTGTTGAGATCCAGTTCGATGTAACCCACTCGTGC
ACCCAACTGATCTTCAGCATCTTTTACTTTCACCAGCGTTTCTGGGTGAGCAAAAACAGGAAGGCAAAAT
GCCGCAAAAAAGGGAATAAGGGCGACACGGAAATGTTGAATACTCATACTCTTCCTTTTTCAATATTATT
GAAGCATTTATCAGGGTTATTGTCTCATGAGCGGATACATATTTGAATGTATTTAGAAAAATAAACAAAT
AGGGGTTCCGCGCACATTTCCCCGAAAAGTGCCACCTGACGTCGACGGATCGGGAGATCTCCACGCGTGG
TGGGGCAGTGGGGGCCAACTTGTCCTTACCCAGAGTGCAGGTGTGTGGAGATCCCTCCTGCCTTGACATT
GAGCAGCCTTAGAGGGTGGGGGAGGCTCAGGGGTCAGGTCTCTGTTCCTGCTTATTGGGGAGTTCCTGGC
CTGGCCCTTCTATGTCTCCCCAGGTACCCCAGTTTTTCTGGGTTCACCCAGAGTGCAGATGCTTGAGGAG
GTGGGAAGGGACTATTTGGGGGTGTCTGGCTCAGGTGCCATGCCTCACTGGGGCTGGTTGGCACCTGCAT
TTCCTGGGAGTGGGGCTGTCTCAGGGTAGCTGGGCACGGTGTTCCCTTGAGTGGGGGTGTAGTGGGTGTT
CCTAGCTGCCACGCCTTTGCCTTCACCTATGGGATCGTGGCTGTCAGAACCAGGTACCCTCGAGCTACCG
GGTAGGGGAGGCGCTTTTCCCAAGGCAGTCTGGAGCATGCGCTTTAGCAGCCCCGCTGGGCACTTGGCGC
TACACAAGTGGCCTCTGGCCTCGCACACATTCCACATCCACCGGTAGGCGCCAACCGGCTCCGTTCTTTG
GTGGCCCCTTCGCGCCACCTTCTACTCCTCCCCTAGTCAGGAAGTTCCCCCCCGCCCCGCAGCTCGCGTC
GTGCAGGACGTGACAAATGGAAGTAGCACGTCTCAGTAGTCTCGTGCAGATGGACAGCACCGCTGAGCAA
TGGAAGCGGGTAGGCCTTTGGGGCAGCGGCCAATAGCAGCTTTGCTCCTTCGCTTTCTGGGCTCAGAGGC
TGGGAAGGGGTGGGTCCGGGGGCGGGCTCAGGGGCGGGCTCAGGGGCGGGGCGGGCGCCCGAAGGTCCTC
CGGAGGCCCGGCATTCTGCACGCTTCAAAAGCGCACGTCTGCCGCGCTGTTCTCCTCTTCCTCATCTCCG
GGCCTTTCGACCTCCAGCCCGAGCTCGGTATAGGTTCGAAGCGGAATTCACCATGACTAGTGAGACAGAC
ACACTCCTGCTATGGGTACTGCTGCTCTGGGTTCCAGGTTCCACTGGTGACGCTAGTGGTGGTTCTGGTA
TGGTCTTCACACTCGAAGATTTCGTTGGGGACTGGCGACAGACAGCCGGCTACAACCTGGACCAAGTCCT
TGAACAGGGAGGTGTGTCCAGTTTGTTTCAGAATCTCGGGGTGTCCGTAACTCCGATCCAAAGGATTGTC
CTGAGCGGTGAAAATGGGCTGAAGATCGACATCCATGTCATCATCCCGTATGAAGGTCTGAGCGGCGACC
AAATGGGCCAGATCGAAAAAATTTTTAAGGTGGTGTACCCTGTGGATGATCATCACTTTAAGGTGATCCT
GCACTATGGCACACTGGTAATCGACGGGGTTACGCCGAACATGATCGACTATTTCGGACGGCCGTATGAA
GGCATCGCCGTGTTCGACGGCAAAAAGATCACTGTAACAGGGACCCTGTGGAACGGCAACAAAATTATCG
ACGAGCGCCTGATCAACCCCGACGGCTCCCTGCTGTTCCGAGTAACCATCAACGGAGTGACCGGCTGGCG
GCTGTGCGAACGCATTCTGGCGGCTAGTGGTGGTTCTGGTGGAAGCGGAGCTACTAACTTCAGCCTGCTG
AAGCAGGCTGGTGACGTGGAGGAGAACCCTGGACCTGCTAGTGGTGGTTCTGGTGTGTCTAAGGGCGAAG
AGCTGATTAAGGAGAACATGCACATGAAGCTGTACATGGAGGGCACCGTGGACAACCATCACTTCAAGTG
CACATCCGAGGGCGAAGGCAAGCCCTACGAGGGCACCCAGACCATGAGAATCAAGGTGGTCGAGGGCGGC
CCTCTCCCCTTCGCCTTCGACATCCTGGCTACTAGCTTCCTCTACGGCAGCAAGACCTTCATCAACCACA
CCCAGGGCATCCCCGACTTCTTCAAGCAGTCCTTCCCTGAGGGCTTCACATGGGAGAGAGTCACCACATA
CGAAGACGGGGGCGTGCTGACCGCTACCCAGGACACCAGCCTCCAGGACGGCTGCCTCATCTACAACGTC
AAGATCAGAGGGGTGAACTTCACATCCAACGGCCCTGTGATGCAGAAGAAAACACTCGGCTGGGAGGCCT
TCACCGAGACGCTGTACCCCGCTGACGGCGGCCTGGAAGGCAGAAACGACATGGCCCTGAAGCTCGTGGG
CGGGAGCCATCTGATCGCAAACGCCAAGACCACATATAGATCCAAGAAACCCGCTAAGAACCTCAAGATG
CCTGGCGTCTACTATGTGGACTACAGACTGGAAAGAATCAAGGAGGCCAACAACGAGACCTACGTCGAGC
AGCACGAGGTGGCAGTGGCCAGATACTGCGACCTCCCTAGCAAACTGGGGCACAAACTTAATGCTAGCGG
ATCCACCGGTGTCTAGAAAGCTTTGAGGCCGGCCTGCAGGGATCAGCCTCGACTGTGCCTTCTAGTTGCC
AGCCATCTGTTGTTTGCCCCTCCCCCGTGCCTTCCTTGACCCTGGAAGGTGCCACTCCCACTGTCCTTTC
CTAATAAAATGAGGAAATTGCATCGCATTGTCTGAGTAGGTGTCATTCTATTCTGGGGGGTGGGGTGGGG
CAGGACAGCAAGGGGGAGGATTGGGAAGACAATAGCAGGCATGCTGGGGATGCGGTGGGCTCTATGGCTT
CTGAGGCGGAAAGAACCAGCTGGGGCTCTAGGGGGTATCCCC
[124 nt withheld, positions 4733-4856]
C
[91 nt withheld, positions 4858-4948]
A
[49 nt withheld, positions 4950-4998]
CCTTTGACGTTGGAGTCCACGTTCTTT
[37 nt withheld, positions 5026-5062]
ACCCTATCTCGGTCTATTCTTTTGATTTATAAGGGATTTTGCCGATTTCGGCCTATTGGTTAAAAAATGA
GCTGATTTAACAAAAATTTAACGCGAATTAATTCTGTGGAATGTGTGTCAGTTAGGGTGTGGAAAGTCCC
CAGGCTCCCCAGCAGGCAGAAGTATGCAAAGCATGCATCTCAATTAGTCAGCAACCAGGTGTGGAAAGTC
CCCAGGCTCCCCAGCAGGCAGAAGTATGCAAAGCATGCATCTCAATTAGTCAGCAACCATAGTCCCGCCC
CTAACTCCGCCCATCCCGCCCCTAACTCCGCCCAGTTCCGCCCATTCTCCGCCCCATGGCTGACTAATTT
TTTTTATTTATGCAGAGGCCGAGGCCGCCTCTGCCTCTGAGCTATTCCAGAAGTAGTGAGGAGGCTTTTT
TGGAGGCCTAGGCTTTTGCAAAAAGCTCCCGGGAGCTTGTATATCCATTTTCGGATCTGATCAAGAGACA
GGATGAGGATCGTTTCGCATGATTGAACAAGATGGATTGCACGCAGGTTCTCCGGCCGCTTGGGTGGAGA
GGCTATTCGGCTATGACTGGGCACAACAGACAATCGGCTGCTCTGATGCCGCCGTGTTCCGGCTGTCAGC
GCAGGGGCGCCCGGTTCTTTTTGTCAAGACCGACCTGTCCGGTGCCCTGAATGAACTGCAGGACGAGGCA
GCGCGGCTATCGTGGCTGGCCACGACGGGCGTTCCTTGCGCAGCTGTGCTCGACGTTGTCACTGAAGCGG
GAAGGGACTGGCTGCTATTGGGCGAAGTGCCGGGGCAGGATCTCCTGTCATCTCACCTTGCTCCTGCCGA
GAAAGTATCCATCATGGCTGATGCAATGCGGCGGCTGCATACGCTTGATCCGGCTACCTGCCCATTCGAC
CACCAAGCGAAACATCGCATCGAGCGAGCACGTACTCGGATGGAAGCCGGTCTTGTCGATCAGGATGATC
TGGACGAAGAGCATCAGGGGCTCGCGCCAGCCGAACTGTTCGCCAGGCTCAAGGCGCGCATGCCCGACGG
CGAGGATCTCGTCGTGACCCATGGCGATGCCTGCTTGCCGAATATCATGGTGGAAAATGGCCGCTTTTCT
GGATTCATCGACTGTGGCCGGCTGGGTGTGGCGGACCGCTATCAGGACATAGCGTTGGCTACCCGTGATA
TTGCTGAAGAGCTTGGCGGCGAATGGGCTGACCGCTTCCTCGTGCTTTACGGTATCGCCGCTCCCGATTC
GCAGCGCATCGCCTTCTATCGCCTTCTTGACGAGTTCTTCTGAGCGGGACTCTGGGGTTCGAAATGACCG
ACCAAGCGACGCCCAACCTGCCATCACGAGATTTCGATTCCACCGCCGCCTTCTATGAAAGGTTGGGCTT
CGGAATCGTTTTCCGGGACGCCGGCTGGATGATCCTCCAGCGCGGGGATCTCATGCTGGAGTTCTTCGCC
CACCCCAACTTGTTTATTGCAGCTTATAATGGTTACAAATAAAGCAATAGCATCACAAATTTCACAAATA
AAGCATTTTTTTCACTGCATTCTAGTTGTGGTTTGTCCAAACTCATCAATGTATCTTATCATGTCTGTAT
ACCGTCGACCTCTAGCTAGAGCTTGGCGTAATCATGGTCATAGCTGTTTCCTGTGTGAAATTGTTATCCG
CTCACAATTCCACACAACATACGAGCCGGAAGCATAAAGTGTAAAGCCTGGGGTGCCTAATGAGTGAGCT
AACTCACATTAATTGCGTTGCGCTCACTGCCCGCTTTCCAGTCGGGAAACC
